>Addgene plasmid #131201 | pcDNA5/FRT/TO-EGFP-RIP2 | addgene full sequence | sequence record 255803 | Addgene NGS Result
GCCCGTGCCCTGGCCCACCCTCGTGACCACCCTGACCTACGGCGTGCAGTGCTTCAGCCGCTACCCCGAC
CACATGAAGCAGCACGACTTCTTCAAGTCCGCCATGCCCGAAGGCTACGTCCAGGAGCGCACCATCTTCT
TCAAGGACGACGGCAACTACAAGACCCGCGCCGAGGTGAAGTTCGAGGGCGACACCCTGGTGAACCGCAT
CGAGCTGAAGGGCATCGACTTCAAGGAGGACGGCAACATCCTGGGGCACAAGCTGGAGTACAACTACAAC
AGCCACAACGTCTATATCATGGCCGACAAGCAGAAGAACGGCATCAAGGTGAACTTCAAGATCCGCCACA
ACATCGAGGACGGCAGCGTGCAGCTCGCCGACCACTACCAGCAGAACACCCCCATCGGCGACGGCCCCGT
GCTGCTGCCCGACAACCACTACCTGAGCACCCAGTCCGCCCTGAGCAAAGACCCCAACGAGAAGCGCGAT
CACATGGTCCTGCTGGAGTTCGTGACCGCCGCCGGGATCACTCTCGGCATGGACGAGCTGTACAAGGGAT
CCCCCGGGCTGCAGGAATTCAGGAACGGGGAGGCCATCTGCAGCGCCCTGCCCACCATTCCCTACCACAA
ACTCGCCGACCTGCGCTACCTGAGCCGCGGCGCCTCTGGCACTGTGTCGTCCGCCCGCCACGCAGACTGG
CGCGTCCAGGTGGCCGTGAAGCACCTGCACATCCACACTCCGCTGCTCGACAGTGAAAGAAAGGATGTCT
TAAGAGAAGCTGAAATTTTACACAAAGCTAGATTTAGTTACATTCTTCCAATTTTGGGAATTTGCAATGA
GCCTGAATTTTTGGGAATAGTTACTGAATACATGCCAAATGGATCATTAAATGAACTCCTACATAGGAAA
ACTGAATATCCTGATGTTGCTTGGCCATTGAGATTTCGCATCCTGCATGAAATTGCCCTTGGTGTAAATT
ACCTGCACAATATGACTCCTCCTTTACTTCATCATGACTTGAAGACTCAGAATATCTTATTGGACAATGA
ATTTCATGTTAAGATTGCAGATTTTGGTTTATCAAAGTGGCGCATGATGTCCCTCTCACAGTCACGAAGT
AGCAAATCTGCACCAGAAGGAGGGACAATTATCTATATGCCACCTGAAAACTATGAACCTGGACAAAAAT
CAAGGGCCAGTATCAAGCACGATATATATAGCTATGCAGTTATCACATGGGAAGTGTTATCCAGAAAACA
GCCTTTTGAAGATGTCACCAATCCTTTGCAGATAATGTATAGTGTGTCACAAGGACATCGACCTGTTATT
AATGAAGAAAGTTTGCCATATGATATACCTCACCGAGCACGTATGATCTCTCTAATAGAAAGTGGATGGG
CACAAAATCCAGATGAAAGACCATCTTTCTTAAAATGTTTAATAGAACTTGAACCAGTTTTGAGAACATT
TGAAGAGATAACTTTTCTTGAAGCTGTTATTCAGCTAAAGAAAACAAAGTTACAGAGTGTTTCAAGTGCC
ATTCACCTATGTGACAAGAAGAAAATGGAATTATCTCTGAACATACCTGTAAATCATGGTCCACAAGAGG
AATCATGTGGATCCTCTCAGCTCCATGAAAATAGTGGTTCTCCTGAAACTTCAAGGTCCCTGCCAGCTCC
TCAAGACAATGATTTTTTATCTAGAAAAGCTCAAGACTGTTATTTTATGAAGCTGCATCACTGTCCTGGA
AATCACAGTTGGGATAGCACCATTTCTGGATCTCAAAGGGCTGCATTCTGTGATCACAAGACCACTCCAT
GCTCTTCAGCAATAATAAATCCACTCTCAACTGCAGGAAACTCAGAACGTCTGCAGCCTGGTATAGCCCA
GCAGTGGATCCAGAGCAAAAGGGAAGACATTGTGAACCAAATGACAGAAGCCTGCCTTAACCAGTCGCTA
GATGCCCTTCTGTCCAGGGACTTGATCATGAAAGAGGACTATGAACTTGTTAGTACCAAGCCTACAAGGA
CCTCAAAAGTCAGACAATTACTAGACACTACTGACATCCAAGGAGAAGAATTTGCCAAAGTTATAGTACA
AAAATTGAAAGATAACAAACAAATGGGTCTTCAGCCTTACCCGGAAATACTTGTGGTTTCTAGATCACCA
TCTTTAAATTTACTTCAAAATAAAAGCATGTAAGTGACTGCTCGAGTCTAGAGGGCCCGTTTAAACCCGC
TGATCAGCCTCGACTGTGCCTTCTAGTTGCCAGCCATCTGTTGTTTGCCCCTCCCCCGTGCCTTCCTTGA
CCCTGGAAGGTGCCACTCCCACTGTCCTTTCCTAATAAAATGAGGAAATTGCATCGCATTGTCTGAGTAG
GTGTCATTCTATTCTGGGGGGTGGGGTGGGGCAGGACAGCAAGGGGGAGGATTGGGAAGACAATAGCAGG
CATGCTGGGGATGCGGTGGGCTCTATGGCTTCTGAGGCGGAAAGAACCAGCTGGGGCTCTAGGGGGTATC
CCC
[124 nt withheld, positions 2524-2647]
C
[91 nt withheld, positions 2649-2739]
AGGGTGATGGTTCACGTACCTAGAAGTTCCTATTCCGAAGTTCCTATTCTCTAGAAAGTATAGGAACTTC
CTTGGCCAAAAAGCCTGAACTCACCGCGACGTCTGTCGAGAAGTTTCTGATCGAAAAGTTCGACAGCGTC
TCCGACCTGATGCAGCTCTCGGAGGGCGAAGAATCTCGTGCTTTCAGCTTCGATGTAGGAGGGCGTGGAT
ATGTCCTGCGGGTAAATAGCTGCGCCGATGGTTTCTACAAAGATCGTTATGTTTATCGGCACTTTGCATC
GGCCGCGCTCCCGATTCCGGAAGTGCTTGACATTGGGGAATTCAGCGAGAGCCTGACCTATTGCATCTCC
CGCCGTGCACAGGGTGTCACGTTGCAAGACCTGCCTGAAACCGAACTGCCCGCTGTTCTGCAGCCGGTCG
CGGAGGCCATGGATGCGATCGCTGCGGCCGATCTTAGCCAGACGAGCGGGTTCGGCCCATTCGGACCGCA
AGGAATCGGTCAATACACTACATGGCGTGATTTCATATGCGCGATTGCTGATCCCCATGTGTATCACTGG
CAAACTGTGATGGACGACACCGTCAGTGCGTCCGTCGCGCAGGCTCTCGATGAGCTGATGCTTTGGGCCG
AGGACTGCCCCGAAGTCCGGCACCTCGTGCACGCGGATTTCGGCTCCAACAATGTCCTGACGGACAATGG
CCGCATAACAGCGGTCATTGACTGGAGCGAGGCGATGTTCGGGGATTCCCAATACGAGGTCGCCAACATC
TTCTTCTGGAGGCCGTGGTTGGCTTGTATGGAGCAGCAGACGCGCTACTTCGAGCGGAGGCATCCGGAGC
TTGCAGGATCGCCGCGGCTCCGGGCGTATATGCTCCGCATTGGTCTTGACCAACTCTATCAGAGCTTGGT
TGACGGCAATTTCGATGATGCAGCTTGGGCGCAGGGTCGATGCGACGCAATCGTCCGATCCGGAGCCGGG
ACTGTCGGGCGTACACAAATCGCCCGCAGAAGCGCGGCCGTCTGGACCGATGGCTGTGTAGAAGTACTCG
CCGATAGTGGAAACCGACGCCCCAGCACTCGTCCGAGGGCAAAGGAATAGCACGTACTACGAGATTTCGA
TTCCACCGCCGCCTTCTATGAAAGGTTGGGCTTCGGAATCGTTTTCCGGGACGCCGGCTGGATGATCCTC
CAGCGCGGGGATCTCATGCTGGAGTTCTTCGCCCACCCCAACTTGTTTATTGCAGCTTATAATGGTTACA
AATAAAGCAATAGCATCACAAATTTCACAAATAAAGCATTTTTTTCACTGCATTCTAGTTGTGGTTTGTC
CAAACTCATCAATGTATCTTATCATGTCTGTATACCGTCGACCTCTAGCTAGAGCTTGGCGTAATCATGG
TCATAGCTGTTTCCTGTGTGAAATTGTTATCCGCTCACAATTCCACACAACATACGAGCCGGAAGCATAA
AGTGTAAAGCCTGGGGTGCCTAATGAGTGAGCTAACTCACATTAATTGCGTTGCGCTCACTGCCCGCTTT
CCAGTCGGGAAACCTGTCGTGCCAGCTGCATTAATGAATCGGCCAACGCGCGGGGAGAGGCGGTTTGCGT
ATTGGGCGCTCTTCCGCTTCCTCGCTCACTGACTCGCTGCGCTCGGTCGTTCGGCTGCGGCGAGCGGTAT
CAGCTCACTCAAAGGCGGTAATACGGTTATCCACAGAATCAGGGGATAACGCAGGAAAGAACATGTGAGC
AAAAGGCCAGCAAAAGGCCAGGAACCGTAAAAAGGCCGCGTTGCTGGCGTTTTTCCATAGGCTCCGCCCC
CCTGACGAGCATCACAAAAATCGACGCTCAAGTCAGAGGTGGCGAAACCCGACAGGACTATAAAGATACC
AGGCGTTTCCCCCTGGAAGCTCCCTCGTGCGCTCTCCTGTTCCGACCCTGCCGCTTACCGGATACCTGTC
CGCCTTTCTCCCTTCGGGAAGCGTGGCGCTTTCTCATAGCTCACGCTGTAGGTATCTCAGTTCGGTGTAG
GTCGTTCGCTCCAAGCTGGGCTGTGTGCACGAACCCCCCGTTCAGCCCGACCGCTGCGCCTTATCCGGTA
ACTATCGTCTTGAGTCCAACCCGGTAAGACACGACTTATCGCCACTGGCAGCAGCCACTGGTAACAGGAT
TAGCAGAGCGAGGTATGTAGGCGGTGCTACAGAGTTCTTGAAGTGGTGGCCTAACTACGGCTACACTAGA
AGAACAGTATTTGGTATCTGCGCTCTGCTGAAGCCAGTTACCTTCGGAAAAAGAGTTGGTAGCTCTTGAT
CCGGCAAACAAACCACCGCTGGTAGCGGTGGTTTTTTTGTTTGCAAGCAGCAGATTACGCGCAGAAAAAA
AGGATCTCAAGAAGATCCTTTGATCTTTTCTACGGGGTCTGACGCTCAGTGGAACGAAAACTCACGTTAA
GGGATTTTGGTCATGAGATTATCAAAAAGGATCTTCACCTAGATCCTTTTAAATTAAAAATGAAGTTTTA
AATCAATCTAAAGTATATATGAGTAAACTTGGTCTGACAGTTACCAATGCTTAATCAGTGAGGCACCTAT
CTCAGCGATCTGTCTATTTCGTTCATCCATAGTTGCCTGACTCCCCGTCGTGTAGATAACTACGATACGG
GAGGGCTTACCATCTGGCCCCAGTGCTGCAATGATACCGCGAGACCCACGCTCACCGGCTCCAGATTTAT
CAGCAATAAACCAGCCAGCCGGAAGGGCCGAGCGCAGAAGTGGTCCTGCAACTTTATCCGCCTCCATCCA
GTCTATTAATTGTTGCCGGGAAGCTAGAGTAAGTAGTTCGCCAGTTAATAGTTTGCGCAACGTTGTTGCC
ATTGCTACAGGCATCGTGGTGTCACGCTCGTCGTTTGGTATGGCTTCATTCAGCTCCGGTTCCCAACGAT
CAAGGCGAGTTACATGATCCCCCATGTTGTGCAAAAAAGCGGTTAGCTCCTTCGGTCCTCCGATCGTTGT
CAGAAGTAAGTTGGCCGCAGTGTTATCACTCATGGTTATGGCAGCACTGCATAATTCTCTTACTGTCATG
CCATCCGTAAGATGCTTTTCTGTGACTGGTGAGTACTCAACCAAGTCATTCTGAGAATAGTGTATGCGGC
GACCGAGTTGCTCTTGCCCGGCGTCAATACGGGATAATACCGCGCCACATAGCAGAACTTTAAAAGTGCT
CATCATTGGAAAACGTTCTTCGGGGCGAAAACTCTCAAGGATCTTACCGCTGTTGAGATCCAGTTCGATG
TAACCCACTCGTGCACCCAACTGATCTTCAGCATCTTTTACTTTCACCAGCGTTTCTGGGTGAGCAAAAA
CAGGAAGGCAAAATGCCGCAAAAAAGGGAATAAGGGCGACACGGAAATGTTGAATACTCATACTCTTCCT
TTTTCAATATTATTGAAGCATTTATCAGGGTTATTGTCTCATGAGCGGATACATATTTGAATGTATTTAG
AAAAATAAACAAATAGGGGTTCCGCGCACATTTCCCCGAAAAGTGCCACCTGACGTCGACGGATCGGGAG
ATCTCCCGATCCCCTATGGTGCACTCTCAGTACAATCTGCTCTGATGCCGCATAGTTAAGCCAGTATCTG
CTCCCTGCTTGTGTGTTGGAGGTCGCTGAGTAGTGCGCGAGCAAAATTTAAGCTACAACAAGGCAAGGCT
TGACCGACAATTGCATGAAGAATCTGCTTAGGGTTAGGCGTTTTGCGCTGCTTCGCGATGTACGGGCCAG
ATATACGCGTTGACATTGATTATTGACTAGTTATTAATAGTAATCAATTACGGGGTCATTAGTTCATAGC
CCATATATGGAGTTCCGCGTTACATAACTTACGGTAAATGGCCCGCCTGGCTGACCGCCCAACGACCCCC
GCCCATTGACGTCAATAATGACGTATGTTCCCATAGTAACGCCAATAGGGACTTTCCATTGACGTCAATG
GGTGGAGTATTTACGGTAAACTGCCCACTTGGCAGTACATCAAGTGTATCATATGCCAAGTACGCCCCCT
ATTGACGTCAATGACGGTAAATGGCCCGCCTGGCATTATGCCCAGTACATGACCTTATGGGACTTTCCTA
CTTGGCAGTACATCTACGTATTAGTCATCGCTATTACCATGGTGATGCGGTTTTGGCAGTACATCAATGG
GCGTGGATAGCGGTTTGACTCACGGGGATTTCCAAGTCTCCACCCCATTGACGTCAATGGGAGTTTGTTT
TGGCACCAAAATCAACGGGACTTTCCAAAATGTCGTAACAACTCCGCCCCATTGACGCAAATGGGCGGTA
GGCGTGTACGGTGGGAGGTCTATATAAGCAGAGCTCTCCCTATCAGTGATAGAGATCTCCCTATCAGTGA
TAGAGATCGTCGACGAGCTCGTTTAGTGAACCGTCAGATCGCCTGGAGACGCCATCCACGCTGTTTTGAC
CTCCATAGAAGACACCGGGACCGATCCAGCCTCCGGACTCTAGCGTTTAAACTTAAGCTTGGTACCGAGC
TCGGATCCACTAGTCCAGTGTGGTGGAATTCTGCAGATATCCAGCACAGTGGCGGCCGCGCCACCATGGT
GAGCAAGGGCGAGGAGCTGTTCACCGGGGTGGTGCCCATCCTGGTCGAGCTGGACGGCGACGTAAACGGC
CACAAGTTCAGCGTGTCCGGCGAGGGCGAGGGCGATGCCACCTACGGCAAGCTGACCCTGAAGTTCATCT
GCACCACCGGCAAGCT
Features (pLannotate 1.2.2; 23 found; start..end, strand, type, name):
    557..580     +  misc_feature   MCS (fragment): pBluescript multiple cloning site
    584..2200    +  CDS            RIPK2: RIPK2_HUMAN - Also known as CARDIAK, RICK, RIP2. Experimental evidence at protein level: Swiss-Prot protein existence level 1. Serine/threonine/tyrosine kinase that plays an essential role in modulation of innate and adaptive immune responses. Upon stimulation by bacterial peptidoglycans, NOD1 and NOD2 are activated, oligomerize and recruit RIPK2 through CARD-CARD domains. Contributes to the tyrosine phosphorylation of the guanine exchange factor ARHGEF2 through Src tyrosine kinase leading to NF-kappaB activation by NOD2. Once recruited, RIPK2 autophosphorylates and undergoes 'Lys-63'-linked p
   2254..2478    +  polyA_signal   bGH poly(A) signal: bovine growth hormone polyadenylation signal
   2482..2503    +  promoter       SV40 promoter (fragment): SV40 enhancer and early promoter
   2524..2757    +  rep_origin     f1 ori (fragment) (sequence partly withheld): f1 bacteriophage origin of replication; arrow indicates direction of (+) strand synthesis
   2762..2809    +  protein_bind   FRT: FLP-mediated recombination occurs in the 8-bp core sequence TCTAGAAA (Turan and Bode, 2011). FLP recombinase from the Saccharomyces cerevisiae 2μ plasmid
   2817..3839    +  CDS            HygR: aminoglycoside phosphotransferase from E. coli; aph(4)-Ia; confers resistance to hygromycin
   3849..3974    +  CDS            ble (fragment): BLE_KLEPN - Experimental evidence at protein level: Swiss-Prot protein existence level 1. Binding protein with a strong affinity to the bleomycin family of antibiotics. Binds to CL990; an antimitotic-antibiotic compound. From Klebsiella pneumoniae.
   3969..4090    +  polyA_signal   SV40 poly(A) signal: SV40 polyadenylation signal
   4163..4179    -  protein_bind   lac operator: The lac repressor binds to the lac operator to inhibit transcription in E. coli. This inhibition can be relieved by adding lactose or isopropyl-β-D-thiogalactopyranoside (IPTG). lac repressor encoded by lacI
   4187..4217    -  promoter       lac promoter: promoter for the E. coli lac operon
   4232..4253    -  protein_bind   CAP binding site: CAP binding activates transcription in the presence of cAMP. E. coli catabolite activator protein
   4266..4358    -  CDS            lacI (fragment): lac repressor; lacI; The lac repressor binds to the lac operator to inhibit transcription in E. coli. This inhibition can be relieved by adding lactose or isopropyl-β-D-thiogalactopyranoside (IPTG).
   4541..5129    -  rep_origin     ori: high-copy-number ColE1/pMB1/pBR322/pUC origin of replication
   5300..6160    -  CDS            AmpR: β-lactamase; bla; confers resistance to ampicillin, carbenicillin, and related antibiotics
   6161..6265    -  promoter       AmpR promoter: bla
   6324..6376    -  misc_feature   bom (fragment): basis of mobility region from pBR322
   6531..6910    +  enhancer       CMV enhancer: human cytomegalovirus immediate early enhancer
   6911..7114    +  promoter       CMV promoter: human cytomegalovirus (CMV) immediate early promoter
   7116..7135    +  promoter       PLtetO-1 promoter (fragment): modified phage lambda PL promoter with tet operator sites (Lutz and Bujard, 1997)
   7137..7156    +  promoter       PLtetO-1 promoter (fragment): modified phage lambda PL promoter with tet operator sites (Lutz and Bujard, 1997)
   7164..7197    +  promoter       TRE3GV promoter (fragment): 3rd-generation Tet-responsive promoter that can be activated by binding of Tet-On® 3G, optimized for retroviral and lentiviral vectors
   7355..556     +  CDS            EGFP (across the origin): EGFP is a basic (constitutively fluorescent) green fluorescent protein published in 1996, derived from Aequorea victoria. It is reported to be a rapidly-maturing weak dimer with moderate acid sensitivity.
