[The description below was written by a language model from this plasmid's Addgene catalogue record and pLannotate feature annotations shown in this document.]
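Description:
pcDNA5/FRT/TO-EGFP-RIP2 is a mammalian expression plasmid for tetracycline-regulated production of human RIPK2 (RIP2/RICK/CARDIAK) fused at its N-terminus to EGFP. The catalogue entry lists the backbone as pcDNA3.1, but the plasmid name and the annotated features (tet operator sequences downstream of CMV, an FRT site abutting a hygromycin resistance gene) match a pcDNA5/FRT/TO-type architecture. In bacteria it is maintained at high copy through a ColE1/pUC origin and selected with ampicillin via the β-lactamase gene. A partial f1 origin and remnants of lac regulatory elements are also annotated.

The expression cassette consists of the CMV enhancer and immediate early promoter followed by short matches to tet operator-containing promoters, which most likely represent the operator sites of a CMV/TetO2-style hybrid promoter. In cells expressing the Tet repressor, transcription is held off until tetracycline or doxycycline is added. The EGFP coding sequence, which spans the numbering origin of the 7,515 nt sequence, is followed by a short linker from a multiple cloning site and then the RIPK2 open reading frame, cloned between NotI and XhoI and terminated by the bGH polyadenylation signal.

Downstream, the FRT site sits immediately upstream of the HygR gene, with only a small fragment of the SV40 promoter annotated. This is consistent with a design in which FLP-mediated integration into a genomic FRT landing site activates hygromycin resistance, giving isogenic stable lines. The associated publication concerns XIAP control of RIPK2 signalling and RIPK2 deposition in speck-like structures, so the construct suits inducible expression and live imaging of RIPK2 localisation in NOD1/NOD2 pathway studies.
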