Addgene plasmid #131201: pcDNA5/FRT/TO-EGFP-RIP2
Purpose: mammalian expression, tet R
Depositing lab: Thomas Kufer. Depositing organization: Universitaet Hohenheim. Publication: XIAP controls RIPK2 signaling by preventing its deposition in speck-like structures. Ellwanger K, Briese S, Arnold C, Kienes I, Heim V, Nachbur U, Kufer TA. Life Sci Alliance. 2019 Jul 26;2(4). pii: 2/4/e201900346. doi: 10.26508/lsa.201900346. Print 2019 Aug. PubMed 31350258.
Backbone
  Vector backbone: pcDNA3.1
  Vector type: Mammalian Expression
Growth in bacteria
  Bacterial resistance: Ampicillin, 100 μg/mL
  Growth temperature: 37°C
  Growth strain: DH5alpha
  Copy number: High Copy
Gene/Insert
  Gene/Insert name: RIPK2
  Species: H. sapiens (human)
  Insert size (bp): 2400
  Entrez Gene: RIPK2 (a.k.a. CARD3, CARDIAK, CCK, GIG30, RICK, RIP2)
  Promoter: pCMV
  Cloning method: Restriction Enzyme; 5′ cloning site NotI (not destroyed); 3′ cloning site XhoI (not destroyed)
  Sequencing primers: 5′ CMV-F
Terms and licenses: Academic/Nonprofit Terms; Industry Terms: Not Available to Industry
How to cite: pcDNA5/FRT/TO-EGFP-RIP2 was a gift from Thomas Kufer (Addgene plasmid # 131201 ; http://n2t.net/addgene:131201 ; RRID:Addgene_131201)
